Addgene plasmid #214926: plenti.CamKII.(synapto).cpsfGFP.miRFP670nano3
Purpose: Expresses presynaptic non-responsive control
Depositing lab: Timothy Ryan. Depositing organization: Cornell University. Publication: iATPSnFR2: A high-dynamic-range fluorescent sensor for monitoring intracellular ATP. Marvin JS, Kokotos AC, Kumar M, Pulido C, Tkachuk AN, Yao JS, Brown TA, Ryan TA. Proc Natl Acad Sci U S A. 2024 May 21;121(21):e2314604121. doi: 10.1073/pnas.2314604121. Epub 2024 May 15. PubMed 38748581.
Backbone
  Vector backbone: plenti.CamKII
  Total vector size (bp): 11448
  Vector type: Mammalian Expression, Lentiviral
Growth in bacteria
  Bacterial resistance: Ampicillin, 100 μg/mL
  Growth temperature: 37°C
  Growth strain: NEB Stable
  Copy number: High Copy
Gene/Insert
  Gene/Insert name: (synapto).cpsfGFP.miRFP670nano3
  Insert size (bp): 2202
  Promoter: CamKII
  Cloning method: Restriction Enzyme; 5′ cloning site BamHI (unknown if destroyed); 3′ cloning site EcoRI (unknown if destroyed)
  Sequencing primers: 5′ CamKII-F; 3′ WPRE-R
Terms and licenses: Academic/Nonprofit Terms; Industry Terms: Not Available to Industry
Depositor comments: Please see bioRxiv preprint at https://doi.org/10.1101/2023.08.24.554624
How to cite: plenti.CamKII.(synapto).cpsfGFP.miRFP670nano3 was a gift from Timothy Ryan (Addgene plasmid # 214926 ; http://n2t.net/addgene:214926 ; RRID:Addgene_214926)
