[The description below was written by a language model from this plasmid's Addgene catalogue record and pLannotate feature annotations shown in this document.]
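Description:
plenti.CamKII.(synapto).cpsfGFP.miRFP670nano3 is an HIV-1-based lentiviral transfer plasmid of about 11.4 kb for neuronal expression of a presynaptically targeted, non-responsive fluorescent control protein. It is propagated in E. coli through a high-copy ColE1/pUC origin with ampicillin selection (AmpR). The backbone also carries an f1 origin and an SV40/EM7-driven BleoR cassette with an SV40 poly(A) signal, which could in principle allow Zeocin selection. The viral genome is transcribed from a CMV enhancer/promoter fused to a truncated 5' LTR. It contains the Ψ packaging signal with adjoining gag sequence, the RRE for Rev-dependent nuclear export, and the cPPT/CTS element. It ends in a second truncated LTR followed by a bGH polyadenylation signal. Because the structural and regulatory genes are absent or present only as fragments, virus production depends on packaging functions supplied in trans.

The internal cassette is driven by the mouse CaMKIIα promoter, which is commonly used to favour expression in excitatory neurons. It encodes an approximately 2.2 kb fusion: rat synaptophysin (Syp), a synaptic vesicle protein that localises the fusion to presynaptic terminals, followed by a GFP-derived module and then a near-infrared protein. The construct name identifies these as circularly permuted superfolder GFP and miRFP670nano3, whereas the automated annotation matched them to cEGFP and miRFP670nano. The near-infrared protein needs biliverdin as a cofactor. A WPRE downstream of the coding region enhances transcript stability and expression. The associated work describes the ATP sensor iATPSnFR2, and the deposit is described as a presynaptic non-responsive control. It therefore presumably serves as a comparison for ATP-independent changes in green fluorescence, with the far-red signal available as a reference channel, although the record does not spell out this usage.
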