Features (pLannotate 1.2.2; 32 found; start..end, strand, type, name):
     50..102     -  misc_feature   bom (fragment): basis of mobility region from pBR322
    257..636     +  enhancer       CMV enhancer: human cytomegalovirus immediate early enhancer
    637..836     +  promoter       CMV promoter: human cytomegalovirus (CMV) immediate early promoter
    854..1034    +  LTR            5' LTR (truncated): truncated 5' long terminal repeat (LTR) from HIV-1
   1081..1206    +  misc_feature   HIV-1 Ψ: packaging signal of human immunodeficiency virus type 1
   1190..1553    +  CDS            HIV-1 gag (fragment): gag protein from human immunodeficiency virus 1; gag
   1699..1932    +  misc_feature   RRE: The Rev response element (RRE) of HIV-1 allows for Rev-dependent mRNA export from the nucleus to the cytoplasm.
   2309..2409    +  CDS            Rev (fragment): human immunodeficiency virus 1 (HIV-1) Rev protein; rev; enhances nuclear export of unspliced and incompletely spliced viral mRNAs
   2459..2576    +  misc_feature   cPPT/CTS: central polypurine tract and central termination sequence of HIV-1
   2621..3909    +  promoter       CaMKII promoter: promoter for the mouse calcium/calmodulin-dependent kinase II α subunit
   3925..4845    +  CDS            Syp: SYPH_RAT - Experimental evidence at protein level: Swiss-Prot protein existence level 1. Possibly involved in structural functions as organizing other membrane components or in targeting the vesicles to the plasma membrane. Involved in the regulation of short-term and long-term synaptic plasticity (By similarity). From Rattus norvegicus (Rat).
   4903..5631    +  CDS            cEGFP: cEGFP is a basic (constitutively fluorescent) green fluorescent protein published in 2008, derived from Aequorea victoria.
   5683..6123    +  CDS            miRFP670nano: miRFP670nano is a basic (constitutively fluorescent) near ir fluorescent protein published in 2019, derived from Nostoc punctiforme. It has very low acid sensitivity. It requires the cofactor biliverdin for fluorescence.
   6125..6151    +  misc_feature   MCS (fragment): pBluescript multiple cloning site
   6151..6739    +  misc_feature   WPRE: woodchuck hepatitis virus posttranscriptional regulatory element
   6676..7257    +  CDS            nef (fragment): NEF_HV1H2 - Experimental evidence at protein level: Swiss-Prot protein existence level 1. Extracellular Nef protein targets CD4(+) T-lymphocytes for apoptosis by interacting with CXCR4 surface receptors. From Human immunodeficiency virus type 1 group M subtype B (isolate HXB2) (HIV-1).
   7264..7444    +  LTR            5' LTR (truncated): truncated 5' long terminal repeat (LTR) from HIV-1
   7476..7700    +  polyA_signal   bGH poly(A) signal: bovine growth hormone polyadenylation signal
   7704..7725    +  promoter       SV40 promoter (fragment): SV40 enhancer and early promoter
   7746..8174    +  rep_origin     f1 ori (sequence partly withheld): f1 bacteriophage origin of replication; arrow indicates direction of (+) strand synthesis
   8188..8517    +  promoter       SV40 promoter: SV40 enhancer and early promoter
   8565..8612    +  promoter       EM7 promoter: synthetic bacterial promoter&nbsp
   8631..9005    +  CDS            BleoR: antibiotic-binding protein; Sh ble from Streptoalloteichus hindustanus; confers resistance to bleomycin, phleomycin, and Zeocin™
   9015..9140    +  CDS            ble (fragment): BLE_KLEPN - Experimental evidence at protein level: Swiss-Prot protein existence level 1. Binding protein with a strong affinity to the bleomycin family of antibiotics. Binds to CL990; an antimitotic-antibiotic compound. From Klebsiella pneumoniae.
   9135..9256    +  polyA_signal   SV40 poly(A) signal: SV40 polyadenylation signal
   9327..9349    -  protein_bind   lac operator (fragment): The lac repressor binds to the lac operator to inhibit transcription in E. coli. This inhibition can be relieved by adding lactose or isopropyl-β-D-thiogalactopyranoside (IPTG). lac repressor encoded by lacI
   9353..9383    -  promoter       lac promoter: promoter for the E. coli lac operon
   9398..9419    -  protein_bind   CAP binding site: CAP binding activates transcription in the presence of cAMP. E. coli catabolite activator protein
   9432..9524    -  CDS            lacI (fragment): lac repressor; lacI; The lac repressor binds to the lac operator to inhibit transcription in E. coli. This inhibition can be relieved by adding lactose or isopropyl-β-D-thiogalactopyranoside (IPTG).
   9707..10295   -  rep_origin     ori: high-copy-number ColE1/pMB1/pBR322/pUC origin of replication
  10466..11326   -  CDS            AmpR: β-lactamase; bla; confers resistance to ampicillin, carbenicillin, and related antibiotics
  11327..11431   -  promoter       AmpR promoter: bla
>Addgene plasmid #214926 | plenti.CamKII.(synapto).cpsfGFP.miRFP670nano3 | addgene full sequence | sequence record 429500 | Addgene NGS Result
CCGAAAAGTGCCACCTGACGTCGACGGATCGGGAGATCTCCCGATCCCCTATGGTGCACTCTCAGTACAA
TCTGCTCTGATGCCGCATAGTTAAGCCAGTATCTGCTCCCTGCTTGTGTGTTGGAGGTCGCTGAGTAGTG
CGCGAGCAAAATTTAAGCTACAACAAGGCAAGGCTTGACCGACAATTGCATGAAGAATCTGCTTAGGGTT
AGGCGTTTTGCGCTGCTTCGCGATGTACGGGCCAGATATACGCGTTGACATTGATTATTGACTAGTTATT
AATAGTAATCAATTACGGGGTCATTAGTTCATAGCCCATATATGGAGTTCCGCGTTACATAACTTACGGT
AAATGGCCCGCCTGGCTGACCGCCCAACGACCCCCGCCCATTGACGTCAATAATGACGTATGTTCCCATA
GTAACGCCAATAGGGACTTTCCATTGACGTCAATGGGTGGAGTATTTACGGTAAACTGCCCACTTGGCAG
TACATCAAGTGTATCATATGCCAAGTACGCCCCCTATTGACGTCAATGACGGTAAATGGCCCGCCTGGCA
TTATGCCCAGTACATGACCTTATGGGACTTTCCTACTTGGCAGTACATCTACGTATTAGTCATCGCTATT
ACCATGGTGATGCGGTTTTGGCAGTACATCAATGGGCGTGGATAGCGGTTTGACTCACGGGGATTTCCAA
GTCTCCACCCCATTGACGTCAATGGGAGTTTGTTTTGGCACCAAAATCAACGGGACTTTCCAAAATGTCG
TAACAACTCCGCCCCATTGACGCAAATGGGCGGTAGGCGTGTACGGTGGGAGGTCTATATAAGCAGCGCG
TTTTGCCTGTACTGGGTCTCTCTGGTTAGACCAGATCTGAGCCTGGGAGCTCTCTGGCTAACTAGGGAAC
CCACTGCTTAAGCCTCAATAAAGCTTGCCTTGAGTGCTTCAAGTAGTGTGTGCCCGTCTGTTGTGTGACT
CTGGTAACTAGAGATCCCTCAGACCCTTTTAGTCAGTGTGGAAAATCTCTAGCAGTGGCGCCCGAACAGG
GACTTGAAAGCGAAAGGGAAACCAGAGGAGCTCTCTCGACGCAGGACTCGGCTTGCTGAAGCGCGCACGG
CAAGAGGCGAGGGGCGGCGACTGGTGAGTACGCCAAAAATTTTGACTAGCGGAGGCTAGAAGGAGAGAGA
TGGGTGCGAGAGCGTCAGTATTAAGCGGGGGAGAATTAGATCGCGATGGGAAAAAATTCGGTTAAGGCCA
GGGGGAAAGAAAAAATATAAATTAAAACATATAGTATGGGCAAGCAGGGAGCTAGAACGATTCGCAGTTA
ATCCTGGCCTGTTAGAAACATCAGAAGGCTGTAGACAAATACTGGGACAGCTACAACCATCCCTTCAGAC
AGGATCAGAAGAACTTAGATCATTATATAATACAGTAGCAACCCTCTATTGTGTGCATCAAAGGATAGAG
ATAAAAGACACCAAGGAAGCTTTAGACAAGATAGAGGAAGAGCAAAACAAAAGTAAGACCACCGCACAGC
AAGCGGCCGCTGATCTTCAGACCTGGAGGAGGAGATATGAGGGACAATTGGAGAAGTGAATTATATAAAT
ATAAAGTAGTAAAAATTGAACCATTAGGAGTAGCACCCACCAAGGCAAAGAGAAGAGTGGTGCAGAGAGA
AAAAAGAGCAGTGGGAATAGGAGCTTTGTTCCTTGGGTTCTTGGGAGCAGCAGGAAGCACTATGGGCGCA
GCGTCAATGACGCTGACGGTACAGGCCAGACAATTATTGTCTGGTATAGTGCAGCAGCAGAACAATTTGC
TGAGGGCTATTGAGGCGCAACAGCATCTGTTGCAACTCACAGTCTGGGGCATCAAGCAGCTCCAGGCAAG
AATCCTGGCTGTGGAAAGATACCTAAAGGATCAACAGCTCCTGGGGATTTGGGGTTGCTCTGGAAAACTC
ATTTGCACCACTGCTGTGCCTTGGAATGCTAGTTGGAGTAATAAATCTCTGGAACAGATTTGGAATCACA
CGACCTGGATGGAGTGGGACAGAGAAATTAACAATTACACAAGCTTAATACACTCCTTAATTGAAGAATC
GCAAAACCAGCAAGAAAAGAATGAACAAGAATTATTGGAATTAGATAAATGGGCAAGTTTGTGGAATTGG
TTTAACATAACAAATTGGCTGTGGTATATAAAATTATTCATAATGATAGTAGGAGGCTTGGTAGGTTTAA
GAATAGTTTTTGCTGTACTTTCTATAGTGAATAGAGTTAGGCAGGGATATTCACCATTATCGTTTCAGAC
CCACCTCCCAACCCCGAGGGGACCCGACAGGCCCGAAGGAATAGAAGAAGAAGGTGGAGAGAGAGACAGA
GACAGATCCATTCGATTAGTGAACGGATCGGCACTGCGTGCGCCAATTCTGCAGACAAATGGCAGTATTC
ATCCACAATTTTAAAAGAAAAGGGGGGATTGGGGGGTACAGTGCAGGGGAAAGAATAGTAGACATAATAG
CAACAGACATACAAACTAAAGAATTACAAAAACAAATTACAAAAATTCAAAATTTTCGGGTTTATTACAG
GGACAGCAGAGATCCAGTTTGGTTAATTAACATTATGGCCTTAGGTCACTTCATCTCCATGGGGTTCTTC
TTCTGATTTTCTAGAAAATGAGATGGGGGTGCAGAGAGCTTCCTCAGTGACCTGCCCAGGGTCACATCAG
AAATGTCAGAGCTAGAACTTGAACTCAGATTACTAATCTTAAATTCCATGCCTTGGGGGCATGCAAGTAC
GATATACAGAAGGAGTGAACTCATTAGGGCAGATGACCAATGAGTTTAGGAAAGAAGAGTCCAGGGCAGG
GTACATCTACACCACCCGCCCAGCCCTGGGTGAGTCCAGCCACGTTCACCTCATTATAGTTGCCTCTCTC
CAGTCCTACCTTGACGGGAAGCACAAGCAGAAACTGGGACAGGAGCCCCAGGAGACCAAATCTTCATGGT
CCCTCTGGGAGGATGGGTGGGGAGAGCTGTGGCAGAGGCCTCAGGAGGGGCCCTGCTGCTCAGTGGTGAC
AGATAGGGGTGAGAAAGCAGACAGAGTCATTCCGTCAGCATTCTGGGTCTGTTTGGTACTTCTTCTCACG
CTAAGGTGGCGGTGTGATATGCACAATGGCTAAAAAGCAGGGAGAGCTGGAAAGAAACAAGGACAGAGAC
AGAGGCCAAGTCAACCAGACCAATTCCCAGAGGAAGCAAAGAAACCATTACAGAGACTACAAGGGGGAAG
GGAAGGAGAGATGAATTAGCTTCCCCTGTAAACCTTAGAACCCAGCTGTTGCCAGGGCAACGGGGCAATA
CCTGTCTCTTCAGAGGAGATGAAGTTGCCAGGGTAACTACATCCTGTCTTTCTCAAGGACCATCCCAGAA
TGTGGCACCCACTAGCCGTTACCATAGCAACTGCCTCTTTGCCCCACTTAATCCCATCCCGTCTGTTAAA
AGGGCCCTATAGTTGGAGGTGGGGGAGGTAGGAAGAGCGATGATCACTTGTGGACTAAGTTTGTTCGCAT
CCCCTTCTCCAACCCCCTCAGTACATCACCCTGGGGGAACAGGGTCCACTTGCTCCTGGGCCCACACAGT
CCTGCAGTATTGTGTATATAAGGCCAGGGCAAAGAGGAGCAGGTTTTAAAGTGAAAGGCAGGCAGGTGTT
GGGGAGGCAGTTACCGGGGCAACGGGAACAGGGCGTTTCGGAGGTGGTTGCCATGGGGACCTGGATGCTG
ACGAAGGCTCGCGAGGCTGTGAGCAGCCACAGTGCCCTGCTCAGAAGCCCCAAGCTCGTCAGTCAAGCCG
GTTCTCCGTTTGCACTCAGGAGCACGGGCAGGCGAGTGGCCCCTAGTTCTGGGGGCAGCGGGGGATCCGC
CACCATGGACGTGGTGAATCAGCTGGTGGCTGGGGGTCAGTTCCGGGTGGTCAAGGAGCCCCTTGGCTTC
GTGAAGGTGCTGCAGTGGGTCTTTGCCATCTTCGCCTTTGCTACGTGTGGCAGCTACACCGGGGAGCTTC
GGCTGAGCGTGGAGTGTGCCAACAAGACGGAGAGTGCCCTCAACATCGAAGTTGAATTCGAGTACCCCTT
CAGGCTGCACCAAGTGTACTTTGATGCACCCTCCTGCGTCAAAGGGGGCACTACCAAGATCTTCCTGGTT
GGGGACTACTCCTCGTCGGCTGAATTCTTTGTCACCGTGGCTGTGTTTGCCTTCCTCTACTCCATGGGGG
CCCTGGCCACCTACATCTTCCTGCAGAACAAGTACCGAGAGAACAACAAAGGGCCTATGATGGACTTTCT
GGCTACAGCCGTGTTCGCTTTCATGTGGCTAGTTAGTTCATCAGCCTGGGCCAAAGGCCTGTCCGATGTG
AAGATGGCCACGGACCCAGAGAACATTATCAAGGAGATGCCCATGTGCCGCCAGACAGGGAACACATGCA
AGGAACTGAGGGACCCTGTGACTTCAGGACTCAACACCTCAGTGGTGTTTGGCTTCCTGAACCTGGTGCT
CTGGGTTGGCAACTTATGGTTCGTGTTCAAGGAGACAGGCTGGGCAGCCCCATTCATGCGCGCACCTCCA
GGCGCCCCGGAAAAGCAACCAGCACCTGGCGATGCCTACGGCGATGCGGGCTACGGGCAGGGCCCCGGAG
GCTATGGGCCCCAGGACTCCTACGGGCCTCAGGGTGGTTATCAACCCGATTACGGGCAGCCAGCCAGCGG
TGGCGGTGGCTACGGGCCTCAGGGCGACTATGGGCAGCAAGGCTATGGCCAACAGGGTGCGCCCACCTCC
TTCTCCAATCAGATGGGATCCACTAGTAACGGCCGCCAGTGTGCTGGAATTCTGCAGATATCGATGGGCA
GATCTGTCGGGAACGTCTATATCACCGCCGACAAGCAGAAGAACGGCATCAAGGCGAACTTCAAGATCCG
CCACAACGTGGAGGACGGCAGCATGCAGCTCGCCGACCACTACCAGCAGAACACCCCCATCGGCGACGGC
CCCGTGCTGCTGCCCGACAACCACTACCTGAGCACCCAGTCCGTGCTGAGCAAAGACCCTAACGAGAAGC
GCGATCACATGGTCCTGCTGGAGTTCGTGACCGCCGCCGGGATCACTCTCGGCATGGACGAGCTGTACAA
GGGCGGTACCGGAGGGAGCATGAGCAAGGGCGAGGAGCTGTTCACCGGGGTGGTGCCCATCCTGGTCGAG
CTGGACGGCGACGTAAACGGCCACAAGTTCAGCGTGCGCGGCGAGGGCGAGGGCGATGCCACCAACGGCA
AGCTGACCCTGAAGTTCATCTGCACCACCGGCAAGCTGCCCGTGCCCTGGCCCACCCTCGTGACCACCCT
GACCTACGGCGTGCAGTGCTTCAGCCGCTACCCCGACCACATGAAGCAGCACGACTTCTTCAAGTCCGCC
ATGCCCGAAGGCTACGTCCAGGAGCGCACCATCAGCTTCAAGGACGACGGCACCTACAAGACCCGCGCCG
AGGTGAAGTTCGAGGGCGACACCCTGGTGAACCGCATCGAGCTGAAGGGCATCGACTTCAAGGAGGACGG
CAACATCCTGGGGCACAAGCTGGAGTACAACTTTCTGCAGGGCGGAGGCTCGGGCGGAGGTGGGTCGGGT
GGCGGCGGATCAATGGCAAACCTGGACAAGATGCTGAACACCACCGTGACCGAGGTGCGCAAGTTCCTGC
AAGCGGACAGAGTGTGCGTGTTCAAGTTCGAGGAAGATTACTCCGGCACCGTCTCGCACGAAGCCGTGGA
CGACAGATGGATTAGCATCCTGAAGACCCAGGTGCAGGACAGATACTTCATGGAAACCAGAGGCGAGGAA
TACGTCCACGGCAGATACCAGGCCATCGCCGACATCTACACAGCCAATCTGGTCGAGTGCTACAGAGACC
TGCTGATCGAGTTTCAGGTGCGGGCCATTCTGGCTGTCCCCATCCTGCAAGGCAAGAAGCTGTGGGGCCT
GCTGGTGGCCCACCAACTGGCCGGCCCTCGGGAGTGGCAGACCTGGGAAATCGACTTCCTGAAACAGCAA
GCCGTGGTGATGGGCATCGCCATCCAGCAGAGCTAGGAATTCGATATCAAGCTTATCGATAATCAACCTC
TGGATTACAAAATTTGTGAAAGATTGACTGGTATTCTTAACTATGTTGCTCCTTTTACGCTATGTGGATA
CGCTGCTTTAATGCCTTTGTATCATGCTATTGCTTCCCGTATGGCTTTCATTTTCTCCTCCTTGTATAAA
TCCTGGTTGCTGTCTCTTTATGAGGAGTTGTGGCCCGTTGTCAGGCAACGTGGCGTGGTGTGCACTGTGT
TTGCTGACGCAACCCCCACTGGTTGGGGCATTGCCACCACCTGTCAGCTCCTTTCCGGGACTTTCGCTTT
CCCCCTCCCTATTGCCACGGCGGAACTCATCGCCGCCTGCCTTGCCCGCTGCTGGACAGGGGCTCGGCTG
TTGGGCACTGACAATTCCGTGGTGTTGTCGGGGAAATCATCGTCCTTTCCTTGGCTGCTCGCCTGTGTTG
CCACCTGGATTCTGCGCGGGACGTCCTTCTGCTACGTCCCTTCGGCCCTCAATCCAGCGGACCTTCCTTC
CCGCGGCCTGCTGCCGGCTCTGCGGCCTCTTCCGCGTCTTCGCCTTCGCCCTCAGACGAGTCGGATCTCC
CTTTGGGCCGCCTCCCCGCATCGATACCGTCGACCTCGAGACCTAGAAAAACATGGAGCAATCACAAGTA
GCAATACAGCAGCTACCAATGCTGATTGTGCCTGGCTAGAAGCACAAGAGGAGGAGGAGGTGGGTTTTCC
AGTCACACCTCAGGTACCTTTAAGACCAATGACTTACAAGGCAGCTGTAGATCTTAGCCACTTTTTAAAA
GAAAAGGGGGGACTGGAAGGGCTAATTCACTCCCAACGAAGACAAGATATCCTTGATCTGTGGATCTACC
ACACACAAGGCTACTTCCCTGATTGGCAGAACTACACACCAGGGCCAGGGATCAGATATCCACTGACCTT
TGGATGGTGCTACAAGCTAGTACCAGTTGAGCAAGAGAAGGTAGAAGAAGCCAATGAAGGAGAGAACACC
CGCTTGTTACACCCTGTGAGCCTGCATGGGATGGATGACCCGGAGAGAGAAGTATTAGAGTGGAGGTTTG
ACAGCCGCCTAGCATTTCATCACATGGCCCGAGAGCTGCATCCGGACTGTACTGGGTCTCTCTGGTTAGA
CCAGATCTGAGCCTGGGAGCTCTCTGGCTAACTAGGGAACCCACTGCTTAAGCCTCAATAAAGCTTGCCT
TGAGTGCTTCAAGTAGTGTGTGCCCGTCTGTTGTGTGACTCTGGTAACTAGAGATCCCTCAGACCCTTTT
AGTCAGTGTGGAAAATCTCTAGCAGGGCCCGTTTAAACCCGCTGATCAGCCTCGACTGTGCCTTCTAGTT
GCCAGCCATCTGTTGTTTGCCCCTCCCCCGTGCCTTCCTTGACCCTGGAAGGTGCCACTCCCACTGTCCT
TTCCTAATAAAATGAGGAAATTGCATCGCATTGTCTGAGTAGGTGTCATTCTATTCTGGGGGGTGGGGTG
GGGCAGGACAGCAAGGGGGAGGATTGGGAAGACAATAGCAGGCATGCTGGGGATGCGGTGGGCTCTATGG
CTTCTGAGGCGGAAAGAACCAGCTGGGGCTCTAGGGGGTATCCCC
[124 nt withheld, positions 7746-7869]
C
[91 nt withheld, positions 7871-7961]
A
[49 nt withheld, positions 7963-8011]
CCTTTGACGTTGGAGTCCACGTTCTTT
[37 nt withheld, positions 8039-8075]
ACCCTATCTCGGTCTATTCTTTTGATTTATAAGGGATTTTGCCGATTTCGGCCTATTGGTTAAAAAATGA
GCTGATTTAACAAAAATTTAACGCGAATTAATTCTGTGGAATGTGTGTCAGTTAGGGTGTGGAAAGTCCC
CAGGCTCCCCAGCAGGCAGAAGTATGCAAAGCATGCATCTCAATTAGTCAGCAACCAGGTGTGGAAAGTC
CCCAGGCTCCCCAGCAGGCAGAAGTATGCAAAGCATGCATCTCAATTAGTCAGCAACCATAGTCCCGCCC
CTAACTCCGCCCATCCCGCCCCTAACTCCGCCCAGTTCCGCCCATTCTCCGCCCCATGGCTGACTAATTT
TTTTTATTTATGCAGAGGCCGAGGCCGCCTCTGCCTCTGAGCTATTCCAGAAGTAGTGAGGAGGCTTTTT
TGGAGGCCTAGGCTTTTGCAAAAAGCTCCCGGGAGCTTGTATATCCATTTTCGGATCTGATCAGCACGTG
TTGACAATTAATCATCGGCATAGTATATCGGCATAGTATAATACGACAAGGTGAGGAACTAAACCATGGC
CAAGTTGACCAGTGCCGTTCCGGTGCTCACCGCGCGCGACGTCGCCGGAGCGGTCGAGTTCTGGACCGAC
CGGCTCGGGTTCTCCCGGGACTTCGTGGAGGACGACTTCGCCGGTGTGGTCCGGGACGACGTGACCCTGT
TCATCAGCGCGGTCCAGGACCAGGTGGTGCCGGACAACACCCTGGCCTGGGTGTGGGTGCGCGGCCTGGA
CGAGCTGTACGCCGAGTGGTCGGAGGTCGTGTCCACGAACTTCCGGGACGCCTCCGGGCCGGCCATGACC
GAGATCGGCGAGCAGCCGTGGGGGCGGGAGTTCGCCCTGCGCGACCCGGCCGGCAACTGCGTGCACTTCG
TGGCCGAGGAGCAGGACTGACACGTGCTACGAGATTTCGATTCCACCGCCGCCTTCTATGAAAGGTTGGG
CTTCGGAATCGTTTTCCGGGACGCCGGCTGGATGATCCTCCAGCGCGGGGATCTCATGCTGGAGTTCTTC
GCCCACCCCAACTTGTTTATTGCAGCTTATAATGGTTACAAATAAAGCAATAGCATCACAAATTTCACAA
ATAAAGCATTTTTTTCACTGCATTCTAGTTGTGGTTTGTCCAAACTCATCAATGTATCTTATCATGTCTG
TATACCGTCGACCTCTAGCTAGAGCTTGGCGTAATCATGGTCATAGCTGTTTCCTGTGTGAAATTGTTAT
CCGCTCACAATTCCACACAACATACGAGCCGGAAGCATAAAGTGTAAAGCCTGGGGTGCCTAATGAGTGA
GCTAACTCACATTAATTGCGTTGCGCTCACTGCCCGCTTTCCAGTCGGGAAACCTGTCGTGCCAGCTGCA
TTAATGAATCGGCCAACGCGCGGGGAGAGGCGGTTTGCGTATTGGGCGCTCTTCCGCTTCCTCGCTCACT
GACTCGCTGCGCTCGGTCGTTCGGCTGCGGCGAGCGGTATCAGCTCACTCAAAGGCGGTAATACGGTTAT
CCACAGAATCAGGGGATAACGCAGGAAAGAACATGTGAGCAAAAGGCCAGCAAAAGGCCAGGAACCGTAA
AAAGGCCGCGTTGCTGGCGTTTTTCCATAGGCTCCGCCCCCCTGACGAGCATCACAAAAATCGACGCTCA
AGTCAGAGGTGGCGAAACCCGACAGGACTATAAAGATACCAGGCGTTTCCCCCTGGAAGCTCCCTCGTGC
GCTCTCCTGTTCCGACCCTGCCGCTTACCGGATACCTGTCCGCCTTTCTCCCTTCGGGAAGCGTGGCGCT
TTCTCATAGCTCACGCTGTAGGTATCTCAGTTCGGTGTAGGTCGTTCGCTCCAAGCTGGGCTGTGTGCAC
GAACCCCCCGTTCAGCCCGACCGCTGCGCCTTATCCGGTAACTATCGTCTTGAGTCCAACCCGGTAAGAC
ACGACTTATCGCCACTGGCAGCAGCCACTGGTAACAGGATTAGCAGAGCGAGGTATGTAGGCGGTGCTAC
AGAGTTCTTGAAGTGGTGGCCTAACTACGGCTACACTAGAAGAACAGTATTTGGTATCTGCGCTCTGCTG
AAGCCAGTTACCTTCGGAAAAAGAGTTGGTAGCTCTTGATCCGGCAAACAAACCACCGCTGGTAGCGGTG
GTTTTTTTGTTTGCAAGCAGCAGATTACGCGCAGAAAAAAAGGATCTCAAGAAGATCCTTTGATCTTTTC
TACGGGGTCTGACGCTCAGTGGAACGAAAACTCACGTTAAGGGATTTTGGTCATGAGATTATCAAAAAGG
ATCTTCACCTAGATCCTTTTAAATTAAAAATGAAGTTTTAAATCAATCTAAAGTATATATGAGTAAACTT
GGTCTGACAGTTACCAATGCTTAATCAGTGAGGCACCTATCTCAGCGATCTGTCTATTTCGTTCATCCAT
AGTTGCCTGACTCCCCGTCGTGTAGATAACTACGATACGGGAGGGCTTACCATCTGGCCCCAGTGCTGCA
ATGATACCGCGAGACCCACGCTCACCGGCTCCAGATTTATCAGCAATAAACCAGCCAGCCGGAAGGGCCG
AGCGCAGAAGTGGTCCTGCAACTTTATCCGCCTCCATCCAGTCTATTAATTGTTGCCGGGAAGCTAGAGT
AAGTAGTTCGCCAGTTAATAGTTTGCGCAACGTTGTTGCCATTGCTACAGGCATCGTGGTGTCACGCTCG
TCGTTTGGTATGGCTTCATTCAGCTCCGGTTCCCAACGATCAAGGCGAGTTACATGATCCCCCATGTTGT
GCAAAAAAGCGGTTAGCTCCTTCGGTCCTCCGATCGTTGTCAGAAGTAAGTTGGCCGCAGTGTTATCACT
CATGGTTATGGCAGCACTGCATAATTCTCTTACTGTCATGCCATCCGTAAGATGCTTTTCTGTGACTGGT
GAGTACTCAACCAAGTCATTCTGAGAATAGTGTATGCGGCGACCGAGTTGCTCTTGCCCGGCGTCAATAC
GGGATAATACCGCGCCACATAGCAGAACTTTAAAAGTGCTCATCATTGGAAAACGTTCTTCGGGGCGAAA
ACTCTCAAGGATCTTACCGCTGTTGAGATCCAGTTCGATGTAACCCACTCGTGCACCCAACTGATCTTCA
GCATCTTTTACTTTCACCAGCGTTTCTGGGTGAGCAAAAACAGGAAGGCAAAATGCCGCAAAAAAGGGAA
TAAGGGCGACACGGAAATGTTGAATACTCATACTCTTCCTTTTTCAATATTATTGAAGCATTTATCAGGG
TTATTGTCTCATGAGCGGATACATATTTGAATGTATTTAGAAAAATAAACAAATAGGGGTTCCGCGCACA
TTTCC
